>Addgene plasmid #18714 | RGS-SENP3m | addgene partial sequence | sequence record 24594 | CMV-F 5'-CGCAAATGGGCGGTAGGCGTG-3'
CGTGGGNNTTAGCAGAGCTCTCTGGCTACTAGAGAACCCACTGCTTACTGGCTTATCGAAATTAATACGA
CTCACTATAGGGAGACCCAAGCTTATGAGAGGATCGCATCACCATCACCATCACGGATCCATGAAAGAGA
CTATACAAGGGACCGGGTCCTGGGGGCCTGAGCCTCCTGGACCCGGCATACCCCCAGCTTACTCAAGTCC
CAGGCGGGAGCGTCTTCGTTGGCCCCCACCTCCCAAACCCCGACTCAAGTCAGGTGGAGGGTTTGGGCCA
GATCCTGGGTCAGGGACCACAGTGCCAGCCAGACGCCTCCCTGTCCCCCGACCCTCTTTTGATGCCTCAG
CAAGTGAAGAGGAGGAAGAAGAGGAGGAGGAGGAGGATGAAGATGAAGAGGAGGAAGTGGCAGCTTGGAG
GCTGCCCCCAAGATGGAGTCAGCTGGGAACCTCCCAGCGGCCCCCCCCTTCCCGCCCCACTCATCGAAAA
ACCTGCTCACAGCGCCGCCGCCGAGCCATGAGAGCCTTCCGGATGCTGCTCTACTCAAAAAGCACCTCGC
TGACATTCCACTGGAAGCTTTGGGGGCGCCACCGGGGCCGGCGGCGGGGCCTCGCACACCCCAAGAACCA
TCTTTCACCCCAGCAAGGGGGTGCGANNCCACNGGTGCCCATCCCCCTGTTGTCGTTTTGACTCCCCCCG
GGGGCCACCTCCACCCGTGGTTGNNNNNNCTAGGGTNCTCTCATGGNTAAAGGGGGGGGGGAGGGNTCTC
CACNAGTGCCCTCTGGGCCCCCATGGAGGAAATGGACTCAGGTGANTCCAAGTCTCTCTGACCTGATCGG
CTN
