[The description below was written by a language model from this plasmid's Addgene catalogue record.]
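Description:
RGS-SENP3m is a mammalian expression plasmid built on pcDNA3-RGS, a roughly 5.4 kb derivative of pcDNA3 that supplies an N-terminal RGS epitope tag from the backbone. It is maintained in E. coli as a high-copy plasmid under ampicillin selection. It also carries a neomycin resistance marker, so transfected mammalian cells can be selected with G418. The record does not name the promoter driving the insert. Vectors of the pcDNA3 family conventionally use the CMV immediate-early promoter, and the listed T7 and SP6 sequencing primers fit the phage promoter sites that flank the pcDNA3 polylinker. No feature table is provided to confirm these elements.

The insert, about 1.77 kb, is human SENP3 (also known as SMT3IP1 or SSP3), a SUMO-specific protease. It was cloned between BamHI and XhoI sites, both of which are retained, so that the coding sequence is fused behind the RGS tag. The "m" in the name marks a C532A substitution. The record does not explain this change, but replacing a cysteine with alanine in a cysteine protease of this family is the standard way to remove the catalytic nucleophile, so the construct most likely encodes a catalytically inactive SENP3. The associated work characterised nucleolar SUMO proteases that prefer SUMO-2 or SUMO-3. In that context the plasmid would typically serve as a tagged, protease-dead control alongside wild-type SENP3 in transfected mammalian cells. The RGS epitope allows the protein to be detected by antibody in studies of deSUMOylation activity, substrate preference or subcellular localisation.
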