Addgene plasmid #18714: RGS-SENP3m
Depositing lab: Edward Yeh. Depositing organization: University of Texas MD Anderson Cancer Center. Publication: Characterization of a family of nucleolar SUMO-specific proteases with preference for SUMO-2 or SUMO-3. Gong L, Yeh ET. J Biol Chem. 2006 Jun 9. 281(23):15869-77. 10.1074/jbc.M511658200 PubMed 16608850.
Backbone
  Vector backbone: pcDNA3-RGS
  Backbone size w/o insert (bp): 5400
  Vector type: Mammalian Expression
  Selectable markers: Neomycin (select with G418)
Growth in bacteria
  Bacterial resistance: Ampicillin, 100 μg/mL
  Growth temperature: 37°C
  Growth strain: DH5alpha
  Copy number: High Copy
Gene/Insert
  Gene/Insert name: SENP3m
  Species: H. sapiens (human)
  Insert size (bp): 1770
  Mutation: C532A
  GenBank ID: NC_000017 AAH80658
  Entrez Gene: SENP3 (a.k.a. SMT3IP1, SSP3, Ulp1)
  Tag / fusion protein: RGS (N terminal on backbone)
  Cloning method: Restriction Enzyme; 5′ cloning site BamHI (not destroyed); 3′ cloning site XhoI (not destroyed)
  Sequencing primers: 5′ T7; 3′ SP6
Terms and licenses: Academic/Nonprofit Terms; Industry Terms: Not Available to Industry
How to cite: RGS-SENP3m was a gift from Edward Yeh (Addgene plasmid # 18714 ; http://n2t.net/addgene:18714 ; RRID:Addgene_18714)
